>Addgene plasmid #224149 | ADH1_KW | addgene full sequence | sequence record 444365 | Addgene NGS Result
AACTACGTCAGGTGGCACTTTTCGGGGAAATGTGCGCGGAACCCCTATTTGTTTATTTTTCTAAATACAT
TCAAATATGTATCCGCTCATGAGACAATAACCCTGATAAATGCTTCAATAATATTGAAAAAGGAAGAGTA
TGAGTATTCAACATTTCCGTGTCGCCCTTATTCCCTTTTTTGCGGCATTTTGCCTTCCTGTTTTTGCTCA
CCCAGAAACGCTGGTGAAAGTAAAAGATGCTGAAGATCAGTTGGGTGCACGAGTGGGTTACATCGAACTG
GATCTCAACAGCGGTAAGATCCTTGAGAGTTTTCGCCCCGAAGAACGTTTCCCAATGATGAGCACTTTTA
AAGTTCTGCTATGTGGCGCGGTATTATCCCGTGTTGACGCCGGGCAAGAGCAACTCGGTCGCCGCATACA
CTATTCTCAGAATGACTTGGTTGAGTACTCACCAGTCACAGAAAAGCATCTTACGGATGGCATGACAGTA
AGAGAATTATGCAGTGCTGCCATAACCATGAGTGATAACACTGCGGCCAACTTACTTCTGACAACGATCG
GAGGACCGAAGGAGCTAACCGCTTTTTTGCACAACATGGGGGATCATGTAACTCGCCTTGATCGTTGGGA
ACCGGAGCTGAATGAAGCCATACCAAACGACGAGCGTGACACCACGATGCCTGTAGCAATGGCAACAACG
TTGCGCAAACTATTAACTGGCGAACTACTTACTCTAGCTTCCCGGCAACAATTAATAGACTGGATGGAGG
CGGATAAAGTTGCAGGACCACTTCTGCGCTCGGCCCTTCCGGCTGGCTGGTTTATTGCTGATAAATCTGG
AGCCGGTGAGCGTGGGTCTCGCGGTATCATTGCAGCACTGGGGCCAGATGGTAAGCCCTCCCGTATCGTA
GTTATCTACACGACGGGGAGTCAGGCAACTATGGATGAACGAAATAGACAGATCGCTGAGATAGGTGCCT
CACTGATTAAGCATTGGTAACTGTCAGACCAAGTTTACTCATATATACTTTAGATTGATT
[38 nt withheld, positions 1041-1078]
A
[37 nt withheld, positions 1080-1116]
ATTTTGTTAAAATTCGCGTTAAATTTTTGTTAAATCAGCTCATTTTTTAACCAATAGGCCGAAATCGGCA
AAATCCCTTATAAATCAAAAGAATAGCCCGAGATAGGGT
[37 nt withheld, positions 1226-1262]
AAAGAACGTGGACTCCAACGTCAAAGG
[141 nt withheld, positions 1290-1430]
G
[125 nt withheld, positions 1432-1556]
AAAGGATCTAGGTGAAGATCCTTTTTGATAATCTCATGACCAAAATCCCTTAACGTGAGTTTTCGTTCCA
CTGAGCGTCAGACCCCGTAGAAAAGATCAAAGGATCTTCTTGAGATCCTTTTTTTCTGCGCGTAATCTGC
TGCTTGCAAACAAAAAAACCACCGCTACCAGCGGTGGTTTGTTTGCCGGATCAAGAGCTACCAACTCTTT
TTCCGAAGGTAACTGGCTTCAGCAGAGCGCAGATACCAAATACTGTCCTTCTAGTGTAGCCGTAGTTAGG
CCACCACTTCAAGAACTCTGTAGCACCGCCTACATACCTCGCTCTGCTAATCCTGTTACCAGTGGCTGCT
GCCAGTGGCGATAAGTCGTGTCTTACCGGGTTGGACTCAAGACGATAGTTACCGGATAAGGCGCAGCGGT
CGGGCTGAACGGGGGGTTCGTGCACACAGCCCAGCTTGGAGCGAACGACCTACACCGAACTGAGATACCT
ACAGCGTGAGCTATGAGAAAGCGCCACGCTTCCCGAAGGGAGAAAGGCGGACAGGTATCCGGTAAGCGGC
AGGGTCGGAACAGGAGAGCGCACGAGGGAGCTTCCAGGGGGAAACGCCTGGTATCTTTATAGTCCTGTCG
GGTTTCGCCACCTCTGACTTGAGCGTCGATTTTTGTGATGCTCGTCAGGGGGGCGGAGCCTATGGAAAAA
CGCCAGCAACGCGGCCTTTTTACGGTTCCTGGCCTTTTGCTGGCCTTTTGCTCACATGTTCTTTCCTGCG
TTATCCCCTGATTCTGTGGATAACCGTATTACCGCCTTTGAGTGAGCTGATACCGCTCGCCGCAGCCGAA
CGACCGAGCGCAGCGAGTCAGTGAGCGAGGAAGCTATGGTGCACTCTCAGTACAATCTGCTCTGATGCCG
CATAGTTAAGCCAGTATACACTCCGCTATCGCTACGTGACTGGGTCATGGCTGCGCCCCGACACCCGCCA
ACACCCGCTGACGCGCCCTGACGGGCTTGTCTGCTCCCGGCATCCGCTTACAGACAAGCTGTGACCGTCT
CCGGGAGCTGCATGTGTCAGAGGTTTTCACCGTCATCACCGAAACGCGCGAGGCAGCTGCGGTAAAGCTC
ATCAGCGTGGTCGTGCAGCGATTCACAGATGTCTGCCTGTTCATCCGCGTCCAGCTCGTTGAGTTTCTCC
AGAAGCGTTAATGTCTGGCTTCTGATAAAGCGGGCCATGTTAAGGGCGGTTTTTTCCTGTTTGGTCACTG
ATGCCTCCGTGTAAGGGGGATTTCTGTTCATGGGGGTAATGATACCGATGAAACGAGAGAGGATGCTCAC
GATACGGGTTACTGATGATGAACATGCCCGGTTACTGGAACGTTGTGAGGGTAAACAACTGGCGGTATGG
ATGCGGCGGGACCAGAGAAAAATCACTCAGGGTCAATGCCAGCCGAACGCCAGCAAGACGTAGCCCAGCG
CGTCGGCCGCCATGCCGGCGATAATGGCCTGCTTCTCGCCGAAACGTTTGGTGGCGGGACCAGTGACGAA
GGCTTGAGCGAGGGCGTGCAAGATTCCGAATACCGCAAGCGACAGGCCGATCATCGTCGCGCTCCAGCGA
AAGCGGTCCTCGCCGAAAATGACCCAGAGCGCTGCCGGCACCTGTCCTACGAGTTGCATGATAAAGAAGA
CAGTCATAAGTGCGGCGACGATAGTCATGCCCCGCGCCCACCGGAAGGAGCTGACTGGGTTGAAGGCTCT
CAAGGGCATCGGTCGAGATCCCGGTGCCTAATGAGTGAGCTAACTTACATTAATTGCGTTGCGCTCACTG
CCCGCTTTCCAGTCGGGAAACCTGTCGTGCCAGCTGCATTAATGAATCGGCCAACGCGCGGGGAGAGGCG
GTTTGCGTATTGGGCGCCAGGGTGGTTTTTCTTTTCACCAGTGAGACGGGCAACAGCTGATTGCCCTTCA
CCGCCTGGCCCTGAGAGAGTTGCAGCAAGCGGTCCACGCTGGTTTGCCCCAGCAGGCGAAAATCCTGTTT
GATGGTGGTTAACGGCGGGATATAACATGAGCTGTCTTCGGTATCGTCGTATCCCACTACCGAGATATCC
GCACCAACGCGCAGCCCGGACTCGGTAATGGCGCGCATTGCGCCCAGCGCCATCTGATCGTTGGCAACCA
GCATCGCAGTGGGAACGATGCCCTCATTCAGCATTTGCATGGTTTGTTGAAAACCGGACATGGCACTCCA
GTCGCCTTCCCGTTCCGCTATCGGCTGAATTTGATTGCGAGTGAGATATTTATGCCAGCCAGCCAGACGC
AGACGCGCCGAGACAGAACTTAATGGGCCCGCTAACAGCGCGATTTGCTGGTGACCCAATGCGACCAGAT
GCTCCACGCCCAGTCGCGTACCGTCTTCATGGGAGAAAATAATACTGTTGATGGGTGTCTGGTCAGAGAC
ATCAAGAAATAACGCCGGAACATTAGTGCAGGCAGCTTCCACAGCAATGGCATCCTGGTCATCCAGCGGA
TAGTTAATGATCAGCCCACTGACGCGTTGCGCGAGAAGATTGTGCACCGCCGCTTTACAGGCTTCGACGC
CGCTTCGTTCTACCATCGACACCACCACGCTGGCACCCAGTTGATCGGCGCGAGATTTAATCGCCGCGAC
AATTTGCGACGGCGCGTGCAGGGCCAGACTGGAGGTGGCAACGCCAATCAGCAACGACTGTTTGCCCGCC
AGTTGTTGTGCCACGCGGTTGGGAATGTAATTCAGCTCCGCCATCGCCGCTTCCACTTTTTCCCGCGTTT
TCGCAGAAACGTGGCTGGCCTGGTTCACCACGCGGGAAACGGTCTGATAAGAGACACCGGCATACTCTGC
GACATCGTATAACGTTACTGGTTTCACATTCACCACCCTGAATTGACTCTCTTCCGGGCGCTATCATGCC
ATACCGCGAAAGGTTTTGCGCCATTCGATGGTGTCCGGGATCTCGACGCTCTCCCTTATGCGACTCCTGC
ATTAGGAAGCAGCCCAGTAGTAGGTTGAGGCCGTTGAGCACCGCCGCCGCAAGGAATGGTGCATGCCGGC
ATGCCGCCCTTTCGTCTTCAAGAATTAATTCCCAATTCCCCAGGCATCAAATAAAACGAAAGGCTCAGTC
GAAAGACTGGGCCTTTCGTTTTATCTGTTGTTTGTCGGTGAACGCTCTCCTGAGTAGGACAAATCCGCCG
GGAGCGGATTTGAACGTTGCGAAGCAACGGCCCGGRGGGKGGSGGGSRGGRSGSCCGCCATAAACTGCCA
GGAATTAATTCCCCAGGCATCAAATAAAACGAAAGGCTCAGTCGAAAGACTGGGCCTTTCGTTTTATCTG
TTGTTTGTCGGTGAACGCTCTCCTGAGKAGGACAAAYCCGCCGGGRGCGGATTTGAACGTTGCGAAGCAA
CGGCCCGGRGGGKGGCGGGCAGGMCGCCCGCCATAAACTGCCAGGAATTAATTCCCCAGGCATCAAATAA
AACGAAAGGCTCAGTCGAAAGACTGGGCCTTTCGTTTTATCTGTTGTTTGTCGGTGAACGCTCTCCTGAG
TAGGACAAATCCGCCGGGAGCGGATTTGAACGTTGCGAAGCAACGGCCCGGAGGGKGGCGGGCAGGACGC
CCGCCATAAACTGCCAGGAATTAATTCCCCAGGCATCAAATAAAACGAAAGGCTCAGTCGAAAGACTGGG
CCTTTCGTTTTATCTGTTGTTTGTCGGTGAACGCTCTCCTGAGTAGGACAAATCCGCCGGGAGCGGATTT
GAACGTTGCGAAGCAACGGCCCGGAGGGTGGCGGGCAGGACGCCCGCCATAAACTGCCAGGAATTAATTC
CCCAGGCATCAAATAAAACGAAAGGCTCAGTCGAAAGACTGGGCCTTTCGTTTTATCTGTTGTTTGTCGG
TGAACGCTCTCCTGAGTAGGACAAATCCGCCGGGAGCGGATTTGAACGTTGCGAAGCAACGGCCCGGRGG
GKGGCGGGCAGGMCGCCCGCCATAAACTGCCAGGAATTGGGGATCGGAATTAATTCCCGGTTTAAACCGG
GGATCTCGATCCCGCGAAATTAATACGACTCACTATAGGGGAATTGTGAGCGGATAACAATTCCCCTCTA
GAAATAATTTTGTTTAACTTTAAGAAGGAGATATACATATGGCTAGCACCGTCGAACTTCCATCCACTCA
ACGTGCTCTTGTCTTCGATACCTGGAATGGACCACTTGAAGTCCGACAAGTTCCAGTCCCATCTCCAGCT
GATGATGAGATTCTTGTCAAGATTGAATACTCTGGAATTTGCCATTCTGATCTTCACGTATGGCTCGGAG
ATTTGAAAGATATGAGCGTTTGCCCATTGGTTGGAGGACACGAAGGAGCTGGAAGTGTTGTTCAAATAGG
AAAGAATGTTACTGGATGGCAACTTGGAGACAAAGCTGGAGTCAAGCTCATGAACTTCAACTGCCTCAAC
TGCGAATTCTGTAAGAAAGGCCACGAGCCACTCTGCCACCACATCCAGAACTATGGGTTCGATCGTTCTG
GAACTTTCCAGGAGTACCTCACTATACGTGGAGTTGATGCCGCCAAAATCAACAAGGATACCAATCTCGC
CGCTGCTGCTCCAATTCTCTGTGCAGGAGTCACAGTCTACAAGGCCCTGAAGGAGTCGAACGTTGCTCCA
GGACAAATCATTGTGCTTACTGGAGCCGGAGGTGGTCTCGGATCTCTTGCTATTCAATATGCCTGTGCTA
TGGGAATGAGAGTTGTCGCAATGGATCACGGAAGCAAAGAAGCTCATTGCAAAGGACTTGGAGCTGAATG
GTTCGTCGATGCATTTGAAACTCCAGATATTGTGTCTCACATTACCAAATTGACTGAGGGAGGACCACAT
GGAGTTATCAACTTTGCTGTTGCAAGAAAACCAATGGAACAAGCTGTTGAATACGTCAGAAAGCGTGGAA
CCGTTGTTTTCGTCGGTCTTCCAAAGGATTCAAAGGTTACTTTCGACACCACTCCATTCATCTTCAATGC
TATCACAATCAAGGGTTCAATCGTAGGATCTCGTCTTGACGTAGATGAAGCTATGGAATTCGTTACCCGC
GGAATTGTCAAGGTTCCATTGGAGCTTGTAAAACTCGAAGACGTTCCAGCTGTCTACCAAAGAATGCTTG
ACGGAAAGATCAACTCTCGTGCCGTCGTTGACTTCTCCTTGGCATGCATCACGGGAGATGCACTAGTTGC
CCTACCCGAGGGCGAGTCGGTACGCATCGCCGACATCGTGCCGGGTGCGCGGCCCAACAGTGACAACGCC
ATCGACCTGAAAGTCCTTGACCGGCATGGCAATCCCGTGCTCGCCGACCGGCTGTTCCACTCCGGCGAGC
ATCCGGTGTACACGGTGCGTACGGTCGAAGGTCTGCGTGTGACGGGCACCGCGAACCACCCGTTGTTGTG
TTTGGTCGACGTCGCCGGGGTGCCGACCCTGCTGTGGAAGCTGATCGACGAAATCAAGCCGGGCGATTAC
GCGGTGATTCAACGCAGCGCATTCAGCGTCGACTGTGCAGGTTTTGCCCGCGGGAAACCCGAATTTGCGC
CCACAACCTACACAGTCGGCGTCCCTGGACTGGTGCGTTTCTTGGAAGCACACCACCGAGACCCGGACGC
CCAAGCTATCGCCGACGAGCTGACCGACGGGCGGTTCTACTACGCGAAAGTCGCCAGTGTCACCGACGCC
GGCGTGCAGCCGGTGTATAGCCTTCGTGTCGACACGGCAGACCACGCGTTTATCACGAACGGGTTCGTCA
GCCACGCTACTGGCCTCACCGGTCTGAACTCAGGCCTCACGACAAATCCTGGTGTATCCGCTTGGCAGGT
CAACACAGCTTATACTGCGGGACAATTGGTCACATATAACGGCAAGACGTATAAATGTTTGCAGCCCCAC
ACCTCCTTGGCAGGATGGGAACCATCCAACGTTCCTGCCTTGTGGCAGCTTCAATGACTGCAGGAAGGGG
ATCCGGCTGCTAACAAAGCCCGAAAGGAAGCTGAGTTGGCTGCTGCCACCGCTGAGCAATAACTAGCATA
ACCCCTTGGGGCCTCTAAACGGGTCTTGAGGGGTTTTTTGCTGAAAGGAGGAACTATATCCGGAT
Features (pLannotate 1.2.2; 25 found; start..end, strand, type, name):
     35..139     +  promoter       AmpR promoter: bla
    140..1000    +  CDS            AmpR: β-lactamase; bla; confers resistance to ampicillin, carbenicillin, and related antibiotics
   1042..1555    -  rep_origin     M13 ori (sequence partly withheld): M13 bacteriophage origin of replication; arrow indicates direction of (+) strand synthesis
   1666..2254    +  rep_origin     ori: high-copy-number ColE1/pMB1/pBR322/pUC origin of replication
   2431..2521    -  misc_feature   bom (fragment): basis of mobility region from pBR322
   2623..2814    -  CDS            rop: Rop protein, which maintains plasmids at low copy number; rop
   2855..2965    +  CDS            mbeC (fragment): MBEC_ECOLX - Experimental evidence at protein level: Swiss-Prot protein existence level 1. Required for efficient mobilization of ColE1 plasmid and is thus essential to promote the specific transfer of the plasmid during conjugation. Probably functions by inducing DNA bending, helping the MbeA relaxase to melt the DNA around the nic site and cleave the phosphodiester bond. Binds specifically double-stranded DNA (dsDNA) containing the ColE1 oriT but does not recognize the inverted repeat (IR). From Escherichia coli.
   3000..3322    -  CDS            TcR (fragment): tetracycline efflux protein; tet; confers resistance to tetracycline
   3337..3358    -  protein_bind   CAP binding site: CAP binding activates transcription in the presence of cAMP. E. coli catabolite activator protein
   3371..4453    -  CDS            lacI: lac repressor; lacI; The lac repressor binds to the lac operator to inhibit transcription in E. coli. This inhibition can be relieved by adding lactose or isopropyl-β-D-thiogalactopyranoside (IPTG).
   4454..4531    -  promoter       lacI promoter: lacI
   4539..4632    -  CDS            TcR (fragment): tetracycline efflux protein; tet; confers resistance to tetracycline
   4684..4770    +  terminator     rrnB T1 terminator: Escherichia coli rrnB; transcription terminator T1 from the E. coli rrnB gene
   4867..4938    +  terminator     rrnB T1 terminator: transcription terminator T1 from the E. coli rrnB gene
   5050..5136    +  terminator     rrnB T1 terminator: Escherichia coli rrnB; transcription terminator T1 from the E. coli rrnB gene
   5233..5319    +  terminator     rrnB T1 terminator: Escherichia coli rrnB; transcription terminator T1 from the E. coli rrnB gene
   5416..5502    +  terminator     rrnB T1 terminator: Escherichia coli rrnB; transcription terminator T1 from the E. coli rrnB gene
   5637..5655    +  promoter       T7 promoter: promoter for bacteriophage T7 RNA polymerase
   5656..5680    +  protein_bind   lac operator: The lac repressor binds to the lac operator to inhibit transcription in E. coli. This inhibition can be relieved by adding lactose or isopropyl-β-D-thiogalactopyranoside (IPTG). lac repressor encoded by lacI
   5695..5717    +  RBS            RBS: efficient ribosome binding site from bacteriophage T7 gene 10 (Olins and Rangwala, 1989)
   5740..6774    +  CDS            ADH1: ADH1_CANAX - Also known as CAD. Experimental evidence at protein level: Swiss-Prot protein existence level 1. From Candida albicans (Yeast).
   6781..7374    +  CDS            Mxe GyrA intein: modified GyrA intein (Southworth et al., 1999); Mycobacterium xenopi gyrA; N-terminal cleavage of this intein can be induced by thiols.
   7405..7560    +  CDS            CBD: chitin binding domain from chitinase A1 (Watanabe et al., 1994); Bacillus circulans chiA
   7582..7631    +  CDS            SET1 (fragment): solubility-enhancement tag derived from T7 phage gene 10B
   7639..7686    +  terminator     T7 terminator: transcription terminator for bacteriophage T7 RNA polymerase
