[The description below was written by a language model from this plasmid's Addgene catalogue record and pLannotate feature annotations shown in this document.]
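Description:
ADH1_KW is a bacterial expression plasmid built on the pTXB1 backbone for IPTG-inducible production of the C. elegans alcohol dehydrogenase ADH-1 (Entrez gene sodh-1) as a C-terminal intein–chitin binding domain fusion. The 7,711-nt sequenced plasmid carries an ampicillin resistance gene (β-lactamase with its own promoter) for selection. It replicates from a ColE1/pMB1-type origin accompanied by the rop gene, consistent with the low copy number recorded in the catalogue. An M13 phage origin is also present, along with remnants of pBR322 ancestry: a bom fragment, an mbeC fragment and tetracycline resistance gene fragments.

The expression cassette consists of a T7 promoter followed by a lac operator and the T7 gene 10 ribosome binding site, with a plasmid-borne lacI gene supplying repressor. Transcription therefore stays off until IPTG is added in a host that provides T7 RNA polymerase. A series of rrnB T1 terminators upstream of the promoter insulates the cassette from read-through, and a T7 terminator closes it. The roughly 1 kb open reading frame was labelled by the automated annotation as a Candida albicans ADH1 homologue. This presumably reflects sequence similarity among alcohol dehydrogenases, since the catalogue identifies the insert as the nematode protein. It is joined, through an alanine residue according to the tag description, to the Mxe GyrA intein and the Bacillus circulans chitin binding domain. This arrangement allows the fusion to be captured on chitin resin, after which thiol-induced cleavage at the intein's N-terminus releases ADH-1 without the tag. The 5′ cloning site is not recorded.
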