Addgene plasmid #224149: ADH1_KW
Purpose: IPTG-inducible expression of C. elegans protein ADH-1 with a chitin tag
Depositing lab: Katherine Walstrom. Depositing organization: New College of Florida.
Backbone
  Vector backbone: pTXB1
  Backbone manufacturer: NEB
  Vector type: Bacterial Expression
Growth in bacteria
  Bacterial resistance: Ampicillin, 100 μg/mL
  Growth temperature: 37°C
  Growth strain: DH5alpha
  Copy number: Low Copy
Gene/Insert
  Gene/Insert name: ADH-1
  Species: C. elegans (nematode)
  Entrez Gene: sodh-1
  Tag / fusion protein: Ala-intein-CBD (C terminal on insert)
  Cloning method: Restriction Enzyme; 5′ cloning site unknown (unknown if destroyed)
  Sequencing primers: 5′ T7
Terms and licenses: Academic/Nonprofit Terms; Industry Terms: Not Available to Industry
How to cite: ADH1_KW was a gift from Katherine Walstrom (Addgene plasmid # 224149 ; http://n2t.net/addgene:224149 ; RRID:Addgene_224149)
